Addgene plasmid #158179: p663-UBC-miniTurbo-V5-CDK15_IDG-K
Purpose: Gateway destination clone of CDK15 (human) tagged with N-terminal miniTurbo-V5 for generating protein-proximity networks using proximity-dependent biotinylation proteomics
Depositing lab: Ben Major. Depositing organization: Washington University in Saint Louis.
Backbone
  Vector backbone: pDest663
  Backbone manufacturer: PEL
  Backbone size w/o insert (bp): 9019
  Vector type: Mammalian Expression, Lentiviral ; Gateway Destination
  Selectable markers: Puromycin
Growth in bacteria
  Bacterial resistance: Ampicillin, 100 μg/mL
  Growth temperature: 30°C
  Growth strain: NEB Stable
  Copy number: Low Copy
Gene/Insert
  Gene/Insert name: miniTurbo-V5-CDK15 (alt name: CDK15)
  Species: H. sapiens (human)
  Entrez Gene: CDK15 (a.k.a. ALS2CR7, PFTAIRE2, PFTK2)
  Promoter: Ubiquitin
  Tag / fusion protein: miniTurbo-V5 (N terminal on insert)
  Cloning method: Gateway Cloning
  Sequencing primers: 5′ GCCCGAAGGAATAGAAGAAGAA; 3′ CATAGCGTAAAAGGAGCAACA
Terms and licenses: Academic/Nonprofit Terms; Industry Terms: Not Available to Industry
Depositor comments: These plasmids were generated as part of the Illuminating the Druggable Genome (IDG) program sponsored by the NIH Common Fund. The goal of this program is to identify, gather, and distribute information and resources for proteins that currently are not well-studied yet belong to commonly drug-targeted protein families: protein kinases, non-olfactory G-protein coupled receptors (GPCRs), and ion channels. The IDG program is designed to develop fundamental research tools for understudied proteins, elucidate their function, and disseminate the IDG-related resources and data to the greater scientific community. These lentiviral gateway destination plasmids were generated, as part of the Kinase-Data and Resource Generating Center (DRGC), using the single fragment or multisite gateway cloning technology. They were used for generating proteomics-based protein-interaction and protein-proximity networks that can be accessed through the kinase-DRGC website https://darkkinome.org/. Each plasmid has either an N- or C-terminal fusion protein (Flag/ V5/V5-miniTurbo/V5-TurboID/miniTurbo-V5/TurboID-V5) tagged understudied kinase driven under either a CMV or Ubiquitin (UBC) promoter. All inserts in the pENTR plasmids used to generate the deposited destination plasmids were end-sequenced and insert size validated prior to multi-site gateway cloning. The combined insert size of the single fragment or three fragment destination plasmids were confirmed by restriction digestion (BsrGI, and EcoRV for pDest667; BsrGI, EcoRV, and BstZ17I for pDest663; and BsrGI for pHAGE) and all plasmids were partially sequenced to ensure in-frame ORFs and fusion tags.
How to cite: p663-UBC-miniTurbo-V5-CDK15_IDG-K was a gift from Ben Major (Addgene plasmid # 158179 ; http://n2t.net/addgene:158179 ; RRID:Addgene_158179)
