[The description below was written by a language model from this plasmid's Addgene catalogue record and pLannotate feature annotations shown in this document.]
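Description:
p663-UBC-miniTurbo-V5-CDK15_IDG-K is a lentiviral mammalian expression clone built on the pDest663 Gateway destination backbone. It carries human CDK15 (also known as ALS2CR7, PFTAIRE2 or PFTK2) fused at its N-terminus to miniTurbo-V5. The annotated 10.6 kb sequence shows a third-generation-style transfer vector. An RSV promoter drives a truncated HIV-1 5' LTR, followed by the Ψ packaging signal with a gag fragment, the Rev response element and the cPPT/CTS. A second truncated LTR, an SV40 poly(A) signal and an SV40 origin lie downstream of the payload. In bacteria the plasmid is maintained through a ColE1/pUC-type origin and ampicillin resistance, and an f1 origin is also present. The catalogue lists it as low copy and grown in a recombination-stabilising strain, as is common for LTR-containing vectors.

The expression cassette was assembled by multisite Gateway recombination, which left attB4, attB5 and attB2 scars between the modules. The human ubiquitin C promoter drives the miniTurbo coding sequence, an engineered, N-terminally truncated E. coli biotin ligase. The feature table does not separately annotate the V5 epitope, which presumably lies in the short gap before the CDK15 open reading frame. A WPRE follows the fusion to enhance transcript expression. An independent mouse PGK promoter drives puromycin N-acetyltransferase for selection of transduced cells.

The plasmid was produced within the Illuminating the Druggable Genome program's kinase resource centre, which targets understudied kinases. It is intended for proximity-dependent biotinylation proteomics, in which miniTurbo labels proteins near CDK15 with biotin to map its proximity network. The depositor reports validation by restriction digestion and partial sequencing.
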