Features (pLannotate 1.2.2; 31 found; start..end, strand, type, name):
     14..114     +  CDS            Rev (fragment): human immunodeficiency virus 1 (HIV-1) Rev protein; rev; enhances nuclear export of unspliced and incompletely spliced viral mRNAs
    133..249     +  misc_feature   cPPT/CTS: central polypurine tract and central termination sequence of HIV-1
    283..303     +  protein_bind   attB4: mutant version of attB; core recombination site for the Gateway® BP reaction BP Clonase™
    303..1514    +  promoter       UbC promoter: human ubiquitin C promoter
   1518..1536    -  protein_bind   attB5 (fragment): mutant version of attB; core recombination site for the Gateway® BP reaction BP Clonase™
   1551..2321    +  CDS            miniTurbo: N-terminally truncated mutant of the E. coli biotin ligase BioID engineered for improved catalytic efficiency (Branon et al., 2018)
   2382..3551    +  CDS            CDK15 (fragment): CDK15_HUMAN - Also known as ALS2CR7, PFTK2. Experimental evidence at protein level: Swiss-Prot protein existence level 1. Serine/threonine-protein kinase that acts like an antiapoptotic protein that counters TRAIL/TNFSF10-induced apoptosis by inducing phosphorylation of BIRC5 at 'Thr-34'. From Homo sapiens (Human).
   3556..3580    -  protein_bind   attB2: mutant version of attB; recombination site for the Gateway® BP reaction BP Clonase™
   3610..4198    +  misc_feature   WPRE: woodchuck hepatitis virus posttranscriptional regulatory element
   4212..4711    +  promoter       PGK promoter: mouse phosphoglycerate kinase 1 promoter
   4732..5331    +  CDS            PuroR: puromycin N-acetyltransferase; pac from Streptomyces alboniger; confers resistance to puromycin
   5399..5536    +  CDS            nef (fragment): NEF_HV1LA - Experimental evidence at protein level: Swiss-Prot protein existence level 1. Extracellular Nef protein targets CD4(+) T-lymphocytes for apoptosis by interacting with CXCR4 surface receptors. From Human immunodeficiency virus type 1 group M subtype B (isolate Lai) (HIV-1).
   5522..5702    +  LTR            5' LTR (truncated): truncated 5' long terminal repeat (LTR) from HIV-1
   5774..5895    +  polyA_signal   SV40 poly(A) signal: SV40 polyadenylation signal
   5935..6070    +  rep_origin     SV40 ori: SV40 origin of replication
   6091..6109    -  promoter       T7 promoter: promoter for bacteriophage T7 RNA polymerase
   6117..6272    +  CDS            lacZα (fragment): LacZα fragment of β-galactosidase; lacZ fragment
   6277..6705    +  rep_origin     f1 ori (sequence partly withheld): f1 bacteriophage origin of replication; arrow indicates direction of (+) strand synthesis
   6758..6862    +  promoter       AmpR promoter: bla
   6863..7723    +  CDS            AmpR: β-lactamase; bla; confers resistance to ampicillin, carbenicillin, and related antibiotics
   7894..8482    +  rep_origin     ori: high-copy-number ColE1/pMB1/pBR322/pUC origin of replication
   8665..8757    +  CDS            lacI (fragment): lac repressor; lacI; The lac repressor binds to the lac operator to inhibit transcription in E. coli. This inhibition can be relieved by adding lactose or isopropyl-β-D-thiogalactopyranoside (IPTG).
   8770..8791    +  protein_bind   CAP binding site: CAP binding activates transcription in the presence of cAMP. E. coli catabolite activator protein
   8806..8836    +  promoter       lac promoter: promoter for the E. coli lac operon
   8844..8860    +  protein_bind   lac operator: The lac repressor binds to the lac operator to inhibit transcription in E. coli. This inhibition can be relieved by adding lactose or isopropyl-β-D-thiogalactopyranoside (IPTG). lac repressor encoded by lacI
   8905..8923    +  promoter       T3 promoter: promoter for bacteriophage T3 RNA polymerase
   8951..9177    +  promoter       RSV promoter: Rous sarcoma virus enhancer/promoter
   9178..9358    +  LTR            5' LTR (truncated): truncated 5' long terminal repeat (LTR) from HIV-1
   9405..9530    +  misc_feature   HIV-1 Ψ: packaging signal of human immunodeficiency virus type 1
   9514..9877    +  CDS            HIV-1 gag (fragment): gag protein from human immunodeficiency virus 1; gag
  10023..10256   +  misc_feature   RRE: The Rev response element (RRE) of HIV-1 allows for Rev-dependent mRNA export from the nucleus to the cytoplasm.
>Addgene plasmid #158179 | p663-UBC-miniTurbo-V5-CDK15_IDG-K | addgene full sequence | sequence record 310247 | Addgene NGS Result
ATTATCGTTTCAGACCCACCTCCCAACCCCGAGGGGACCCGACAGGCCCGAAGGAATAGAAGAAGAAGGT
GGAGAGAGAGACAGAGACAGATCCATTCGATTAGTGAACGGATCTCGACGGTATCGGTTAACTTTTAAAA
GAAAAGGGGGGATTGGGGGGTACAGTGCAGGGGAAAGAATAGTAGACATAATAGCAACAGACATACAAAC
TAAAGAATTACAAAAACAAATTACAAAATTCAAAATTTTATCGTCCAGTGTGGTGGAATTCTGCAGATAT
CACAACTTTGTATAGAAAAGTTGGCCTCCGCGCCGGGTTTTGGCGCCTCCCGCGGGCGCCCCCCTCCTCA
CGGCGAGCGCTGCCACGTCAGACGAAGGGCGCAGCGAGCGTCCTGATCCTTCCGCCCGGACGCTCAGGAC
AGCGGCCCGCTGCTCATAAGACTCGGCCTTAGAACCCCAGTATCAGCAGAAGGACATTTTAGGACGGGAC
TTGGGTGACTCTAGGGCACTGGTTTTCTTTCCAGAGAGCGGAACAGGCGAGGAAAAGTAGTCCCTTCTCG
GCGATTCTGCGGAGGGATCTCCGTGGGGCGGTGAACGCCGATGATTATATAAGGACGCGCCGGGTGTGGC
ACAGCTAGTTCCGTCGCAGCCGGGATTTGGGTCGCGGTTCTTGTTTGTGGATCGCTGTGATCGTCACTTG
GTGAGTAGCGGGCTGCTGGGCTGGCCGGGGCTTTCGTGGCCGCCGGGCCGCTCGGTGGGACGGAAGCGTG
TGGAGAGACCGCCAAGGGCTGTAGTCTGGGTCCGCGAGCAAGGTTGCCCTGAACTGGGGGTTGGGGGGAG
CGCAGCAAAATGGCGGCTGTTCCCGAGTCTTGAATGGAAGACGCTTGTGAGGCGGGCTGTGAGGTCGTTG
AAACAAGGTGGGGGGCATGGTGGGCGGCAAGAACCCAAGGTCTTGAGGCCTTCGCTAATGCGGGAAAGCT
CTTATTCGGGTGAGATGGGCTGGGGCACCATCTGGGGACCCTGACGTGAAGTTTGTCACTGACTGGAGAA
CTCGGTTTGTCGTCTGTTGCGGGGGCGGCAGTTATGGCGGTGCCGTTGGGCAGTGCACCCGTACCTTTGG
GAGCGCGCGCCCTCGTCGTGTCGTGACGTCACCCGTTCTGTTGGCTTATAATGCAGGGTGGGGCCACCTG
CCGGTAGGTGTGCGGTAGGCTTTTCTCCGTCGCAGGACGCAGGGTTCGGGCCTAGGGTAGGCTCTCCTGA
ATCGACAGGCGCCGGACCTCTGGTGAGGGGAGGGATAAGTGAGGCGTCAGTTTCTTTGGTCGGTTTTATG
TACCTATCTTCTTAAGTAGCTGAAGCTCCGGTTTTGAACTATGCGCTCGGGGTTGGCGAGTGTGTTTTGT
GAAGTTTTTTAGGCACCTTTTGAAATGTAATCATTTGGGTCAATATGTAATTTTCAGTGTTAGACTAGTA
AATTGTCCGCTAAATTCTGGCCGTTTTTGGCTTTTTTGTTAGACGGCCAACTTTTGTATACAAAGTGGGC
CACCATGGGAATCCCGCTGCTGAACGCTAAACAGATTCTGGGACAGCTGGACGGCGGGAGCGTGGCAGTC
CTGCCTGTGGTCGACTCCACCAATCAGTACCTGCTGGATCGAATCGGCGAGCTGAAGAGTGGGGATGCTT
GCATTGCAGAATATCAGCAGGCAGGGAGAGGAAGCAGAGGGAGGAAATGGTTCTCTCCTTTTGGAGCTAA
CCTGTACCTGAGTATGTTTTGGCGCCTGAAGCGGGGACCAGCAGCAATCGGCCTGGGCCCGGTCATCGGA
ATTGTCATGGCAGAAGCGCTGCGAAAGCTGGGAGCAGACAAGGTGCGAGTCAAATGGCCCAATGACCTGT
ATCTGCAGGATAGAAAGCTGGCAGGCATCCTGGTGGAGCTGGCCGGAATAACAGGCGATGCTGCACAGAT
CGTCATTGGCGCCGGGATTAACGTGGCTATGAGGCGCGTGGAGGAAAGCGTGGTCAATCAGGGCTGGATC
ACACTGCAGGAAGCAGGGATTAACCTGGACAGGAATACTCTGGCCGCTATGCTGATCCGAGAGCTGCGGG
CAGCCCTGGAACTGTTCGAGCAGGAAGGCCTGGCTCCATATCTGTCACGGTGGGAGAAGCTGGATAACTT
CATCAATAGACCCGTGAAGCTGATCATTGGGGACAAAGAGATTTTCGGGATTAGCCGGGGGATTGATAAA
CAGGGAGCCCTGCTGCTGGAACAGGACGGAGTTATCAAACCCTGGATGGGCGGAGAAATCAGTCTGCGGT
CTGCCGAAAAGGCTAGCGGCAAGCCCATCCCCAACCCCCTGCTGGGCCTGGACAGCACCACAAGTTTGTA
CAAAAAAGCAGGCTCCACCATGACTTCATTTCCCCCCAGGGGACTTCAAGCTGCCCGTGCCCAGAAGTTC
AAGAGTAAAAGGCCACGGAGTAACAGTGATTGTTTTCAGGAAGAGGATCTGAGGCAGGGTTTTCAGTGGA
GGAAGAGCCTCCCTTTTGGGGCAGCCTCATCTTACTTGAACTTGGAGAAGCTGGGTGAAGGCTCTTATGC
GACAGTTTACAAGGGGATTAGCAGAATAAATGGACAACTAGTGGCTTTAAAAGTCATCAGCATGAATGCA
GAGGAAGGAGTCCCATTTACAGCTATCCGAGAAGCTTCTCTCCTGAAGGGTTTGAAACATGCCAATATTG
TGCTCCTGCATGACATAATCCACACCAAAGAGACACTGACATTCGTTTTTGAATACATGCACACAGACCT
GGCCCAGTATATGTCTCAGCATCCAGGAGGGCTTCATCCTCATAATGTCAGACTTTTCATGTTTCAACTT
TTGCGGGGCCTGGCGTACATCCACCACCAACACGTTCTTCACAGGGACCTGAAACCTCAGAACTTACTCA
TCAGTCACCTGGGAGAGCTCAAACTGGCTGATTTTGGTCTTGCCCGGGCCAAGTCCATTCCCAGCCAGAC
ATACTCTTCAGAAGTCGTGACCCTCTGGTACCGGCCCCCTGATGCTTTGCTGGGAGCCACTGAATATTCC
TCTGAGCTGGACATATGGGGTGCAGGCTGCATCTTTATTGAAATGTTCCAGGGTCAACCTTTGTTTCCTG
GGGTTTCCAACATCCTTGAACAGCTGGAGAAAATCTGGGAGGTGCTGGGAGTCCCTACAGAGGATACTTG
GCCGGGAGTCTCCAAGCTACCTAACTACAATCCAGAATGGTTCCCACTGCCTACGCCTCGAAGCCTTCAT
GTTGTCTGGAACAGGCTGGGCAGGGTTCCTGAAGCTGAAGACCTGGCCTCCCAGATGCTAAAAGGCTTTC
CCAGAGACCGCGTCTCCGCCCAGGAAGCACTTGTTCATGATTATTTCAGCGCCCTGCCATCTCAGCTGTA
CCAGCTTCCTGATGAGGAGTCTTTGTTTACAGTTTCAGGAGTGAGGCTAAAGCCAGAAATGTGTGACCTT
TTGGCCTCCTACCAGAAAGGTCACCACCCAGCCCAGTTTAGCAAATGCTGGTAGGACCCAGCTTTCTTGT
ACAAAGTGGTGATATCCAGCACAGTGGCGGCCGCTCGACAATCAACCTCTGGATTACAAAATTTGTGAAA
GATTGACTGGTATTCTTAACTATGTTGCTCCTTTTACGCTATGTGGATACGCTGCTTTAATGCCTTTGTA
TCATGCTATTGCTTCCCGTATGGCTTTCATTTTCTCCTCCTTGTATAAATCCTGGTTGCTGTCTCTTTAT
GAGGAGTTGTGGCCCGTTGTCAGGCAACGTGGCGTGGTGTGCACTGTGTTTGCTGACGCAACCCCCACTG
GTTGGGGCATTGCCACCACCTGTCAGCTCCTTTCCGGGACTTTCGCTTTCCCCCTCCCTATTGCCACGGC
GGAACTCATCGCCGCCTGCCTTGCCCGCTGCTGGACAGGGGCTCGGCTGTTGGGCACTGACAATTCCGTG
GTGTTGTCGGGGAAGCTGACGTCCTTTCCATGGCTGCTCGCCTGTGTTGCCACCTGGATTCTGCGCGGGA
CGTCCTTCTGCTACGTCCCTTCGGCCCTCAATCCAGCGGACCTTCCTTCCCGCGGCCTGCTGCCGGCTCT
GCGGCCTCTTCCGCGTCTTCGCCTTCGCCCTCAGACGAGTCGGATCTCCCTTTGGGCCGCCTCCCCGCCT
GGAATTCTACCGGGTAGGGGAGGCGCTTTTCCCAAGGCAGTCTGGAGCATGCGCTTTAGCAGCCCCGCTG
GGCACTTGGCGCTACACAAGTGGCCTCTGGCCTCGCACACATTCCACATCCACCGGTAGGCGCCAACCGG
CTCCGTTCTTTGGTGGCCCCTTCGCGCCACCTTCTACTCCTCCCCTAGTCAGGAAGTTCCCCCCCGCCCC
GCAGCTCGCGTCGTGCAGGACGTGACAAATGGAAGTAGCACGTCTCACTAGTCTCGTGCAGATGGACAGC
ACCGCTGAGCAATGGAAGCGGGTAGGCCTTTGGGGCAGCGGCCAATAGCAGCTTTGCTCCTTCGCTTTCT
GGGCTCAGAGGCTGGGAAGGGGTGGGTCCGGGGGCGGGCTCAGGGGCGGGCTCAGGGGCGGGGCGGGCGC
CCGAAGGTCCTCCGGAGGCCCGGCATTCTGCACGCTTCAAAAGCGCACGTCTGCCGCGCTGTTCTCCTCT
TCCTCATCTCCGGGCCTTTCGACCTGCAGCCCAAGCTTACCATGACCGAGTACAAGCCCACGGTGCGCCT
CGCCACCCGCGACGACGTCCCCAGGGCCGTACGCACCCTCGCCGCCGCGTTCGCCGACTACCCCGCCACG
CGCCACACCGTCGATCCGGACCGCCACATCGAGCGGGTCACCGAGCTGCAAGAACTCTTCCTCACGCGCG
TCGGGCTCGACATCGGCAAGGTGTGGGTCGCGGACGACGGCGCCGCGGTGGCGGTCTGGACCACGCCGGA
GAGCGTCGAAGCGGGGGCGGTGTTCGCCGAGATCGGCCCGCGCATGGCCGAGTTGAGCGGTTCCCGGCTG
GCCGCGCAGCAACAGATGGAAGGCCTCCTGGCGCCGCACCGGCCCAAGGAGCCCGCGTGGTTCCTGGCCA
CCGTCGGCGTCTCGCCCGACCACCAGGGCAAGGGTCTGGGCAGCGCCGTCGTGCTCCCCGGAGTGGAGGC
GGCCGAGCGCGCCGGGGTGCCCGCCTTCCTGGAGACCTCCGCGCCCCGCAACCTCCCCTTCTACGAGCGG
CTCGGCTTCACCGTCACCGCCGACGTCGAGGTGCCCGAAGGACCGCGCACCTGGTGCATGACCCGCAAGC
CCGGTGCCTGACGCCCGCCCCACGACCCGCAGCGCCCGACCGAAAGGAGCGCACGACCCCATGCATCTCG
AGGGCCCGGTACCTTTAAGACCAATGACTTACAAGGCAGCTGTAGATCTTAGCCACTTTTTAAAAGAAAA
GGGGGGACTGGAAGGGCTAGCTCACTCCCAACGAAGACAAGATCTGCTTTTTGCTTGTACTGGGTCTCTC
TGGTTAGACCAGATCTGAGCCTGGGAGCTCTCTGGCTAACTAGGGAACCCACTGCTTAAGCCTCAATAAA
GCTTGCCTTGAGTGCTTCAAGTAGTGTGTGCCCGTCTGTTGTGTGACTCTGGTAACTAGAGATCCCTCAG
ACCCTTTTAGTCAGTGTGGAAAATCTCTAGCAGTAGTAGTTCATGTCATCTTATTATTCAGTATTTATAA
CTTGCAAAGAAATGAATATCAGAGAGTGAGAGGAACTTGTTTATTGCAGCTTATAATGGTTACAAATAAA
GCAATAGCATCACAAATTTCACAAATAAAGCATTTTTTTCACTGCATTCTAGTTGTGGTTTGTCCAAACT
CATCAATGTATCTTATCATGTCTGGCTCTAGCTATCCCGCCCCTAACTCCGCCCATCCCGCCCCTAACTC
CGCCCAGTTCCGCCCATTCTCCGCCCCATGGCTGACTAATTTTTTTTATTTATGCAGAGGCCGAGGCCGC
CTCGGCCTCTGAGCTATTCCAGAAGTAGTGAGGAGGCTTTTTTGGAGGCCTAGGGACGTACCCAATTCGC
CCTATAGTGAGTCGTATTACGCGCGCTCACTGGCCGTCGTTTTACAACGTCGTGACTGGGAAAACCCTGG
CGTTACCCAACTTAATCGCCTTGCAGCACATCCCCCTTTCGCCAGCTGGCGTAATAGCGAAGAGGCCCGC
ACCGATCGCCCTTCCCAACAGTTGCGCAGCCTGAATGGCGAATGGG
[124 nt withheld, positions 6277-6400]
C
[91 nt withheld, positions 6402-6492]
A
[49 nt withheld, positions 6494-6542]
CCTTTGACGTTGGAGTCCACGTTCTTT
[37 nt withheld, positions 6570-6606]
ACCCTATCTCGGTCTATTCTTTTGATTTATAAGGGATTTTGCCGATTTCGGCCTATTGGTTAAAAAATGA
GCTGATTTAACAAAAATTTAACGCGAATTTTAACAAAATATTAACGCTTACAATTTAGGTGGCACTTTTC
GGGGAAATGTGCGCGGAACCCCTATTTGTTTATTTTTCTAAATACATTCAAATATGTATCCGCTCATGAG
ACAATAACCCTGATAAATGCTTCAATAATATTGAAAAAGGAAGAGTATGAGTATTCAACATTTCCGTGTC
GCCCTTATTCCCTTTTTTGCGGCATTTTGCCTTCCTGTTTTTGCTCACCCAGAAACGCTGGTGAAAGTAA
AAGATGCTGAAGATCAGTTGGGTGCACGAGTGGGTTACATCGAACTGGATCTCAACAGCGGTAAGATCCT
TGAGAGTTTTCGCCCCGAAGAACGTTTTCCAATGATGAGCACTTTTAAAGTTCTGCTATGTGGCGCGGTA
TTATCCCGTATTGACGCCGGGCAAGAGCAACTCGGTCGCCGCATACACTATTCTCAGAATGACTTGGTTG
AGTACTCACCAGTCACAGAAAAGCATCTTACGGATGGCATGACAGTAAGAGAATTATGCAGTGCTGCCAT
AACCATGAGTGATAACACTGCGGCCAACTTACTTCTGACAACGATCGGAGGACCGAAGGAGCTAACCGCT
TTTTTGCACAACATGGGGGATCATGTAACTCGCCTTGATCGTTGGGAACCGGAGCTGAATGAAGCCATAC
CAAACGACGAGCGTGACACCACGATGCCTGTAGCAATGGCAACAACGTTGCGCAAACTATTAACTGGCGA
ACTACTTACTCTAGCTTCCCGGCAACAATTAATAGACTGGATGGAGGCGGATAAAGTTGCAGGACCACTT
CTGCGCTCGGCCCTTCCGGCTGGCTGGTTTATTGCTGATAAATCTGGAGCCGGTGAGCGTGGGTCTCGCG
GTATCATTGCAGCACTGGGGCCAGATGGTAAGCCCTCCCGTATCGTAGTTATCTACACGACGGGGAGTCA
GGCAACTATGGATGAACGAAATAGACAGATCGCTGAGATAGGTGCCTCACTGATTAAGCATTGGTAACTG
TCAGACCAAGTTTACTCATATATACTTTAGATTGATTTAAAACTTCATTTTTAATTTAAAAGGATCTAGG
TGAAGATCCTTTTTGATAATCTCATGACCAAAATCCCTTAACGTGAGTTTTCGTTCCACTGAGCGTCAGA
CCCCGTAGAAAAGATCAAAGGATCTTCTTGAGATCCTTTTTTTCTGCGCGTAATCTGCTGCTTGCAAACA
AAAAAACCACCGCTACCAGCGGTGGTTTGTTTGCCGGATCAAGAGCTACCAACTCTTTTTCCGAAGGTAA
CTGGCTTCAGCAGAGCGCAGATACCAAATACTGTTCTTCTAGTGTAGCCGTAGTTAGGCCACCACTTCAA
GAACTCTGTAGCACCGCCTACATACCTCGCTCTGCTAATCCTGTTACCAGTGGCTGCTGCCAGTGGCGAT
AAGTCGTGTCTTACCGGGTTGGACTCAAGACGATAGTTACCGGATAAGGCGCAGCGGTCGGGCTGAACGG
GGGGTTCGTGCACACAGCCCAGCTTGGAGCGAACGACCTACACCGAACTGAGATACCTACAGCGTGAGCT
ATGAGAAAGCGCCACGCTTCCCGAAGGGAGAAAGGCGGACAGGTATCCGGTAAGCGGCAGGGTCGGAACA
GGAGAGCGCACGAGGGAGCTTCCAGGGGGAAACGCCTGGTATCTTTATAGTCCTGTCGGGTTTCGCCACC
TCTGACTTGAGCGTCGATTTTTGTGATGCTCGTCAGGGGGGCGGAGCCTATGGAAAAACGCCAGCAACGC
GGCCTTTTTACGGTTCCTGGCCTTTTGCTGGCCTTTTGCTCACATGTTCTTTCCTGCGTTATCCCCTGAT
TCTGTGGATAACCGTATTACCGCCTTTGAGTGAGCTGATACCGCTCGCCGCAGCCGAACGACCGAGCGCA
GCGAGTCAGTGAGCGAGGAAGCGGAAGAGCGCCCAATACGCAAACCGCCTCTCCCCGCGCGTTGGCCGAT
TCATTAATGCAGCTGGCACGACAGGTTTCCCGACTGGAAAGCGGGCAGTGAGCGCAACGCAATTAATGTG
AGTTAGCTCACTCATTAGGCACCCCAGGCTTTACACTTTATGCTTCCGGCTCGTATGTTGTGTGGAATTG
TGAGCGGATAACAATTTCACACAGGAAACAGCTATGACCATGATTACGCCAAGCGCGCAATTAACCCTCA
CTAAAGGGAACAAAAGCTGGAGCTGCAAGCTTAATGTAGTCTTATGCAATACTCTTGTAGTCTTGCAACA
TGGTAACGATGAGTTAGCAACATGCCTTACAAGGAGAGAAAAAGCACCGTGCATGCCGATTGGTGGAAGT
AAGGTGGTACGATCGTGCCTTATTAGGAAGGCAACAGACGGGTCTGACATGGATTGGACGAACCACTGAA
TTGCCGCATTGCAGAGATATTGTATTTAAGTGCCTAGCTCGATACATAAACGGGTCTCTCTGGTTAGACC
AGATCTGAGCCTGGGAGCTCTCTGGCTAACTAGGGAACCCACTGCTTAAGCCTCAATAAAGCTTGCCTTG
AGTGCTTCAAGTAGTGTGTGCCCGTCTGTTGTGTGACTCTGGTAACTAGAGATCCCTCAGACCCTTTTAG
TCAGTGTGGAAAATCTCTAGCAGTGGCGCCCGAACAGGGACTTGAAAGCGAAAGGGAAACCAGAGGAGCT
CTCTCGACGCAGGACTCGGCTTGCTGAAGCGCGCACGGCAAGAGGCGAGGGGCGGCGACTGGTGAGTACG
CCAAAAATTTTGACTAGCGGAGGCTAGAAGGAGAGAGATGGGTGCGAGAGCGTCAGTATTAAGCGGGGGA
GAATTAGATCGCGATGGGAAAAAATTCGGTTAAGGCCAGGGGGAAAGAAAAAATATAAATTAAAACATAT
AGTATGGGCAAGCAGGGAGCTAGAACGATTCGCAGTTAATCCTGGCCTGTTAGAAACATCAGAAGGCTGT
AGACAAATACTGGGACAGCTACAACCATCCCTTCAGACAGGATCAGAAGAACTTAGATCATTATATAATA
CAGTAGCAACCCTCTATTGTGTGCATCAAAGGATAGAGATAAAAGACACCAAGGAAGCTTTAGACAAGAT
AGAGGAAGAGCAAAACAAAAGTAAGACCACCGCACAGCAAGCGGCCGCTGATCTTCAGACCTGGAGGAGG
AGATATGAGGGACAATTGGAGAAGTGAATTATATAAATATAAAGTAGTAAAAATTGAACCATTAGGAGTA
GCACCCACCAAGGCAAAGAGAAGAGTGGTGCAGAGAGAAAAAAGAGCAGTGGGAATAGGAGCTTTGTTCC
TTGGGTTCTTGGGAGCAGCAGGAAGCACTATGGGCGCAGCGTCAATGACGCTGACGGTACAGGCCAGACA
ATTATTGTCTGGTATAGTGCAGCAGCAGAACAATTTGCTGAGGGCTATTGAGGCGCAACAGCATCTGTTG
CAACTCACAGTCTGGGGCATCAAGCAGCTCCAGGCAAGAATCCTGGCTGTGGAAAGATACCTAAAGGATC
AACAGCTCCTGGGGATTTGGGGTTGCTCTGGAAAACTCATTTGCACCACTGCTGTGCCTTGGAATGCTAG
TTGGAGTAATAAATCTCTGGAACAGATTTGGAATCACACGACCTGGATGGAGTGGGACAGAGAAATTAAC
AATTACACAAGCTTAATACACTCCTTAATTGAAGAATCGCAAAACCAGCAAGAAAAGAATGAACAAGAAT
TATTGGAATTAGATAAATGGGCAAGTTTGTGGAATTGGTTTAACATAACAAATTGGCTGTGGTATATAAA
ATTATTCATAATGATAGTAGGAGGCTTGGTAGGTTTAAGAATAGTTTTTGCTGTACTTTCTATAGTGAAT
AGAGTTAGGCAGGGATATTCACC
